Addgene plasmid #98217: AAV2_hSyn_Aurora_Citrine
Purpose: Red-shifted artificial anion conducting channelrhodopsin (aACR). Activation up to 600 nm; off-kinetics 260 ms. Codon optimized for mammalian expression.
Depositing lab: Simon Wiegert. Depositing organization: Universitaetsklinikum Hamburg-Eppendorf. Publication: Anion-conducting channelrhodopsins with tuned spectra and modified kinetics engineered for optogenetic manipulation of behavior. Wietek J, Rodriguez-Rozada S, Tutas J, Tenedini F, Grimm C, Oertner TG, Soba P, Hegemann P, Wiegert JS. Sci Rep. 2017 Nov 2;7(1):14957. doi: 10.1038/s41598-017-14330-y. PubMed 29097684.
Backbone
  Vector backbone: pAAV2
  Backbone size w/o insert (bp): 5315
  Vector type: Mammalian Expression, AAV
Growth in bacteria
  Bacterial resistance: Ampicillin, 100 μg/mL
  Growth temperature: 37°C
  Growth strain: NEB Stable
  Copy number: High Copy
Gene/Insert
  Gene/Insert name: Synthetic construct Aurora gene (alt names: Aurora; ReaChR, bReachEs)
  Species: Synthetic; Chlamydomonas reinhardtii, Volvox carteri
  Insert size (bp): 915
  Mutation: V59S, E83N, E90Q, E101S, V117R, E123S, P242R, A246N, N258Q, E273S
  Promoter: human synapsin
  Tag / fusion protein: Citrine (C terminal on insert)
  Cloning method: Restriction Enzyme; 5′ cloning site EcoRI (not destroyed); 3′ cloning site XhoI (not destroyed)
  Sequencing primers: 5′ GACTCAGCGCTGCCTCAGTCTG; 3′ TGAACAGCTCCTCGCCCTTG
Terms and licenses: Academic/Nonprofit Terms; Industry Terms: Not Available to Industry
Depositor comments: Please visit https://www.biorxiv.org/content/early/2017/06/27/156422 for bioRxiv preprint.
How to cite: AAV2_hSyn_Aurora_Citrine was a gift from Simon Wiegert (Addgene plasmid # 98217 ; http://n2t.net/addgene:98217 ; RRID:Addgene_98217)
