[The description below was written by a language model from this plasmid's Addgene catalogue record and pLannotate feature annotations shown in this document.]
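Description:
AAV2_hSyn_Aurora_Citrine is an AAV transfer plasmid on a pAAV2 backbone, designed both for direct mammalian expression and for packaging into recombinant adeno-associated virus for delivery to neurons. The bacterial portion carries a high-copy ColE1/pUC-type origin, an ampicillin resistance gene (β-lactamase) with its own promoter, and an f1 phage origin. Short annotated fragments of lacZα, lacI and SV40 large T antigen appear to be backbone remnants rather than functional elements. Two AAV2 inverted terminal repeats flank the expression cassette and provide the cis signals needed for replication and encapsidation of the vector genome. One of them is annotated only as a fragment in the sequenced record.

Between the ITRs, the human synapsin I promoter drives neuron-specific expression of Aurora, a synthetic, mammalian codon-optimized anion-conducting channelrhodopsin. According to the record, it derives from ReaChR/bReaChES-type sequences of Chlamydomonas reinhardtii and Volvox carteri origin and carries ten point substitutions, including E83N, E90Q and N258Q. The opsin coding region is not itself annotated in the feature table, but the unannotated interval between the promoter and Citrine matches the position expected for the roughly 0.9 kb insert, which was cloned between EcoRI and XhoI sites. Citrine, a yellow fluorescent protein, is fused to the C terminus so that expressing cells can be visualised. A WPRE follows to enhance transcript stability and expression, and a bovine growth hormone polyadenylation signal terminates the transcript.

The channel is described as red-shifted, activatable by light up to about 600 nm, with off-kinetics of about 260 ms. The construct is intended for optogenetic manipulation of neurons through a light-gated anion conductance.
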