Features (pLannotate 1.2.2; 13 found; start..end, strand, type, name):
     10..142     -  repeat_region  AAV2 ITR (fragment): inverted terminal repeat of adeno-associated virus serotype 2 inverted
    242..689     +  promoter       hSyn promoter: human synapsin I promoter; confers neuron-specific expression (Kügler et al., 2003)
   1633..2349    +  CDS            Citrine: Citrine is a basic (constitutively fluorescent) yellow fluorescent protein published in 2001, derived from Aequorea victoria. It has moderate acid sensitivity.
   2365..2953    +  misc_feature   WPRE: woodchuck hepatitis virus posttranscriptional regulatory element
   2994..3201    +  polyA_signal   bGH poly(A) signal: bovine growth hormone polyadenylation signal
   3232..3300    -  CDS            large T antigen (fragment): large T antigen from SV40 (simian virus 40)
   3371..3504    +  repeat_region  AAV2 ITR: inverted terminal repeat of adeno-associated virus serotype 2 inverted
   3498..3554    -  CDS            lacI (fragment): lac repressor; lacI; The lac repressor binds to the lac operator to inhibit transcription in E. coli. This inhibition can be relieved by adding lactose or isopropyl-β-D-thiogalactopyranoside (IPTG).
   3737..4325    -  rep_origin     ori: high-copy-number ColE1/pMB1/pBR322/pUC origin of replication
   4496..5356    -  CDS            AmpR: β-lactamase; bla; confers resistance to ampicillin, carbenicillin, and related antibiotics
   5357..5461    -  promoter       AmpR promoter: bla
   5514..5942    -  rep_origin     f1 ori (sequence partly withheld): f1 bacteriophage origin of replication; arrow indicates direction of (+) strand synthesis
   5947..15      -  CDS            lacZα (fragment) (across the origin): LacZα fragment of β-galactosidase; lacZ fragment
>Addgene plasmid #98217 | AAV2_hSyn_Aurora_Citrine | addgene full sequence | sequence record 256049 | Addgene NGS Result
CTATTACGCCAGCTGCGCGCTCGCTCGCTCACTGAGGCCGCCCGGGCAAAGCCCGGGCGTCGGGCGACCT
TTGGTCGCCCGGCCTCAGTGAGCGAGCGAGCGCGCAGAGAGGGAGTGGCCAACTCCATCACTAGGGGTTC
CTTGTAGTTAATGATTAACCCGCCATGCTACTTATCTACGTAGCCATGCTCTAGGAAGATCGTAGGTTAA
TTAATCTAGACTGCAGAGGGCCCTGCGTATGAGTGCAAGTGGGTTTTAGGACCAGGATGAGGCGGGGTGG
GGGTGCCTACCTGACGACCGACCCCGACCCACTGGACAAGCACCCAACCCCCATTCCCCAAATTGCGCAT
CCCCTATCAGAGAGGGGGAGGGGAAACAGGATGCGGCGAGGCGCGTGCGCACTGCCAGCTTCAGCACCGC
GGACAGTGCCTTCGCCCCCGCCTGGCGGCGCGCGCCACCGCCGCCTCAGCACTGAAGGCGCGCTGACGTC
ACTCGCCGGTCCCCCGCAAACTCCCCTTCCCGGCCACCTTGGTCGCGTCCGCGCCGCCGCCGGCCCAGCC
GGACCGCACCACGCGAGGCGCGAGATAGGGGGGCACGGGCGCGACCATCTGCGCTGCGGCGCCGGCGACT
CAGCGCTGCCTCAGTCTGCGGTGGGCAGCGGAGGAGTCGTGTCGTGCCTGAGAGCGCAGTCGAGAGGATC
CACCGGTGACCATGGATTACGGCGGAGCCCTGTCAGCAGTCGGCCTGTTTCAGACCTCATATACCCTGGA
GAATAACGGCAGCGTCATCTGTATCCCAAATAACGGGCAGTGTTTCTGCCTGGCATGGCTGAAGAGCAAC
GGCACCAATGCAGAGAAGCTGGCAGCCAATATCCTGCAGTGGGTGTCATTTGCCCTGTCTGTGGCATGTC
TGGGATGGTACGCCTATCAGGCATGGAGAGCCACTTGTGGATGGGAGAACGTGTATGTCGCTCTGATTCA
GATGATGAAGAGCATCATTGAGGCCTTCCATTCCTTTGATTCACCAGCTACTCTGTGGCTGTCAAGTGGC
AACGGGGTCAGGTGGATGAGATATGGGAGCTGGCTGCTGACCTGCCCCGTGATTCTGATCCACCTGAGCA
ACCTGACTGGCCTGAAGGACGATTACAGCAAGCGCACTATGGGGCTGCTGGTCTCAGACGTGGGATGTAT
CGTGTGGGGCGCCACAAGCGCAATGTGCACAGGCTGGACCAAGATCCTGTTTTTCCTGATCAGCCTGTCT
TACGGCATGTACACTTACTTCCATGCCGCAAAGGTGTACATCGAGGCTTTCCACACCGTGCCAAAGGGAC
TGTGCAGACAGCTGGTGCGGGCAATGGCTTGGCTGTTCTTTGTGAGCTGGGGGATGTTTCCAGTCCTGTT
TCTGCTGGGACCCGAGGGCTTCGGGCACATCAGCAGATACGGGTCCAACATTGGCCACAGCATTCTGGAT
CTGATTGCCAAGCAGATGTGGGGAGTGCTGGGAAACTACCTGAGGGTGAAAATTCACAGCCATATCCTGC
TGTACGGAGATATCCGCAAGAAGCAGAAAATCACCATTGCAGGGCAGGAAATGGAAGTGGAAACTCTGGT
CGCCGAGGAGGAAGACCTCGAGATGGTGAGCAAGGGCGAGGAGCTGTTCACCGGGGTGGTGCCCATCCTG
GTCGAGCTGGACGGCGACGTAAACGGCCACAAGTTCAGCGTGTCCGGCGAGGGCGAGGGCGATGCCACCT
ACGGCAAGCTGACCCTGAAGTTCATCTGCACCACCGGCAAGCTGCCCGTGCCCTGGCCCACCCTCGTGAC
CACCTTCGGCTACGGCCTGATGTGCTTCGCCCGCTACCCCGACCACATGAAGCAGCACGACTTCTTCAAG
TCCGCCATGCCCGAAGGCTACGTCCAGGAGCGCACCATCTTCTTCAAGGACGACGGCAACTACAAGACCC
GCGCCGAGGTGAAGTTCGAGGGCGACACCCTGGTGAACCGCATCGAGCTGAAGGGCATCGACTTCAAGGA
GGACGGCAACATCCTGGGGCACAAGCTGGAGTACAACTACAACAGCCACAACGTCTATATCATGGCCGAC
AAGCAGAAGAACGGCATCAAGGTGAACTTCAAGATCCGCCACAACATCGAGGACGGCAGCGTGCAGCTCG
CCGACCACTACCAGCAGAACACCCCCATCGGCGACGGCCCCGTGCTGCTGCCCGACAACCACTACCTGAG
CTACCAGTCCGCCCTGAGCAAAGACCCCAACGAGAAGCGCGATCACATGGTCCTGCTGGAGTTCGTGACC
GCCGCCGGGATCACTCTCGGCATGGACGAGCTGTACAAGTAGAAGCTTATCGATAATCAACCTCTGGATT
ACAAAATTTGTGAAAGATTGACTGGTATTCTTAACTATGTTGCTCCTTTTACGCTATGTGGATACGCTGC
TTTAATGCCTTTGTATCATGCTATTGCTTCCCGTATGGCTTTCATTTTCTCCTCCTTGTATAAATCCTGG
TTGCTGTCTCTTTATGAGGAGTTGTGGCCCGTTGTCAGGCAACGTGGCGTGGTGTGCACTGTGTTTGCTG
ACGCAACCCCCACTGGTTGGGGCATTGCCACCACCTGTCAGCTCCTTTCCGGGACTTTCGCTTTCCCCCT
CCCTATTGCCACGGCGGAACTCATCGCCGCCTGCCTTGCCCGCTGCTGGACAGGGGCTCGGCTGTTGGGC
ACTGACAATTCCGTGGTGTTGTCGGGGAAATCATCGTCCTTTCCTTGGCTGCTCGCCTGTGTTGCCACCT
GGATTCTGCGCGGGACGTCCTTCTGCTACGTCCCTTCGGCCCTCAATCCAGCGGACCTTCCTTCCCGCGG
CCTGCTGCCGGCTCTGCGGCCTCTTCCGCGTCTTCGCCTTCGCCCTCAGACGAGTCGGATCTCCCTTTGG
GCCGCCTCCCCGCATCGATACCGTCGACCCGGGCGGCCGCTCATAAAGCTCGACTGTGCCTTCTAGTTGC
CAGCCATCTGTTGTTTGCCCCTCCCCCGTGCCTTCCTTGACCCTGGAAGGTGCCACTCCCACTGTCCTTT
CCTAATAAAATGAGGAAATTGCATCGCATTGTCTGAGTAGGTGTCATTCTATTCTGGGGGGTGGGGTGGG
GCAGGACAGCAAGGGGGAGGATTGGGAAGACAATAGCAGGCATGCTGGGGATGCGGTCCGGACTGTACAA
TTGCATTCATTTTATGTTTCAGGTTCAGGGGGAGATGTGGGAGGTTTTTTAAAGCAAGTAAAACCTCTAC
AAATGTGGTAAAATCGATAAGGATCTTCCTAGAGCATGGCTACGTAGATAAGTAGCATGGCGGGTTAATC
ATTAACTACAAGGAACCCCTAGTGATGGAGTTGGCCACTCCCTCTCTGCGCGCTCGCTCGCTCACTGAGG
CCGGGCGACCAAAGGTCGCCCGACGCCCGGGCTTTGCCCGGGCGGCCTCAGTGAGCGAGCGAGCGCGCAG
CTGCATTAATGAATCGGCCAACGCGCGGGGAGAGGCGGTTTGCGTATTGGGCGCTCTTCCGCTTCCTCGC
TCACTGACTCGCTGCGCTCGGTCGTTCGGCTGCGGCGAGCGGTATCAGCTCACTCAAAGGCGGTAATACG
GTTATCCACAGAATCAGGGGATAACGCAGGAAAGAACATGTGAGCAAAAGGCCAGCAAAAGGCCAGGAAC
CGTAAAAAGGCCGCGTTGCTGGCGTTTTTCCATAGGCTCCGCCCCCCTGACGAGCATCACAAAAATCGAC
GCTCAAGTCAGAGGTGGCGAAACCCGACAGGACTATAAAGATACCAGGCGTTTCCCCCTGGAAGCTCCCT
CGTGCGCTCTCCTGTTCCGACCCTGCCGCTTACCGGATACCTGTCCGCCTTTCTCCCTTCGGGAAGCGTG
GCGCTTTCTCATAGCTCACGCTGTAGGTATCTCAGTTCGGTGTAGGTCGTTCGCTCCAAGCTGGGCTGTG
TGCACGAACCCCCCGTTCAGCCCGACCGCTGCGCCTTATCCGGTAACTATCGTCTTGAGTCCAACCCGGT
AAGACACGACTTATCGCCACTGGCAGCAGCCACTGGTAACAGGATTAGCAGAGCGAGGTATGTAGGCGGT
GCTACAGAGTTCTTGAAGTGGTGGCCTAACTACGGCTACACTAGAAGAACAGTATTTGGTATCTGCGCTC
TGCTGAAGCCAGTTACCTTCGGAAAAAGAGTTGGTAGCTCTTGATCCGGCAAACAAACCACCGCTGGTAG
CGGTGGTTTTTTTGTTTGCAAGCAGCAGATTACGCGCAGAAAAAAAGGATCTCAAGAAGATCCTTTGATC
TTTTCTACGGGGTCTGACGCTCAGTGGAACGAAAACTCACGTTAAGGGATTTTGGTCATGAGATTATCAA
AAAGGATCTTCACCTAGATCCTTTTAAATTAAAAATGAAGTTTTAAATCAATCTAAAGTATATATGAGTA
AACTTGGTCTGACAGTTACCAATGCTTAATCAGTGAGGCACCTATCTCAGCGATCTGTCTATTTCGTTCA
TCCATAGTTGCCTGACTCCCCGTCGTGTAGATAACTACGATACGGGAGGGCTTACCATCTGGCCCCAGTG
CTGCAATGATACCGCGAGACCCACGCTCACCGGCTCCAGATTTATCAGCAATAAACCAGCCAGCCGGAAG
GGCCGAGCGCAGAAGTGGTCCTGCAACTTTATCCGCCTCCATCCAGTCTATTAATTGTTGCCGGGAAGCT
AGAGTAAGTAGTTCGCCAGTTAATAGTTTGCGCAACGTTGTTGCCATTGCTACAGGCATCGTGGTGTCAC
GCTCGTCGTTTGGTATGGCTTCATTCAGCTCCGGTTCCCAACGATCAAGGCGAGTTACATGATCCCCCAT
GTTGTGCAAAAAAGCGGTTAGCTCCTTCGGTCCTCCGATCGTTGTCAGAAGTAAGTTGGCCGCAGTGTTA
TCACTCATGGTTATGGCAGCACTGCATAATTCTCTTACTGTCATGCCATCCGTAAGATGCTTTTCTGTGA
CTGGTGAGTACTCAACCAAGTCATTCTGAGAATAGTGTATGCGGCGACCGAGTTGCTCTTGCCCGGCGTC
AATACGGGATAATACCGCGCCACATAGCAGAACTTTAAAAGTGCTCATCATTGGAAAACGTTCTTCGGGG
CGAAAACTCTCAAGGATCTTACCGCTGTTGAGATCCAGTTCGATGTAACCCACTCGTGCACCCAACTGAT
CTTCAGCATCTTTTACTTTCACCAGCGTTTCTGGGTGAGCAAAAACAGGAAGGCAAAATGCCGCAAAAAA
GGGAATAAGGGCGACACGGAAATGTTGAATACTCATACTCTTCCTTTTTCAATATTATTGAAGCATTTAT
CAGGGTTATTGTCTCATGAGCGGATACATATTTGAATGTATTTAGAAAAATAAACAAATAGGGGTTCCGC
GCACATTTCCCCGAAAAGTGCCACCTAAATTGTAAGCGTTAATATTTTGTTAAAATTCGCGTTAAATTTT
TGTTAAATCAGCTCATTTTTTAACCAATAGGCCGAAATCGGCAAAATCCCTTATAAATCAAAAGAATAGA
CCGAGATAGGGT
[37 nt withheld, positions 5613-5649]
AAAGAACGTGGACTCCAACGTCAAAGG
[49 nt withheld, positions 5677-5725]
T
[91 nt withheld, positions 5727-5817]
G
[124 nt withheld, positions 5819-5942]
CCCATTCGCCATTCAGGCTGCGCAACTGTTGGGAAGGGCGATCGGTGCGGGCCTCTTCG
