>Addgene plasmid #98217 | AAV2_hSyn_Aurora_Citrine | depositor partial sequence | sequence record 180051 | Aurora gene
ATGGATTACGGCGGAGCCCTGTCAGCAGTCGGCCTGTTTCAGACCTCATATACCCTGGAGAATAACGGCA
GCGTCATCTGTATCCCAAATAACGGGCAGTGTTTCTGCCTGGCATGGCTGAAGAGCAACGGCACCAATGC
AGAGAAGCTGGCAGCCAATATCCTGCAGTGGGTGTCATTTGCCCTGTCTGTGGCATGTCTGGGATGGTAC
GCCTATCAGGCATGGAGAGCCACTTGTGGATGGGAGAACGTGTATGTCGCTCTGATTCAGATGATGAAGA
GCATCATTGAGGCCTTCCATTCCTTTGATTCACCAGCTACTCTGTGGCTGTCAAGTGGCAACGGGGTCAG
GTGGATGAGATATGGGAGCTGGCTGCTGACCTGCCCCGTGATTCTGATCCACCTGAGCAACCTGACTGGC
CTGAAGGACGATTACAGCAAGCGCACTATGGGGCTGCTGGTCTCAGACGTGGGATGTATCGTGTGGGGCG
CCACAAGCGCAATGTGCACAGGCTGGACCAAGATCCTGTTTTTCCTGATCAGCCTGTCTTACGGCATGTA
CACTTACTTCCATGCCGCAAAGGTGTACATCGAGGCTTTCCACACCGTGCCAAAGGGACTGTGCAGACAG
CTGGTGCGGGCAATGGCTTGGCTGTTCTTTGTGAGCTGGGGGATGTTTCCAGTCCTGTTTCTGCTGGGAC
CCGAGGGCTTCGGGCACATCAGCAGATACGGGTCCAACATTGGCCACAGCATTCTGGATCTGATTGCCAA
GCAGATGTGGGGAGTGCTGGGAAACTACCTGAGGGTGAAAATTCACAGCCATATCCTGCTGTACGGAGAT
ATCCGCAAGAAGCAGAAAATCACCATTGCAGGGCAGGAAATGGAAGTGGAAACTCTGGTCGCCGAGGAGG
AAGAC
